>Addgene plasmid #232623 | lentiGuide-chr20-49345720-gRNA1 | addgene full sequence | sequence record 465706 | Addgene NGS Result
CCTTCTAGGTCTTGAAAGGAGTGGGAATTGGCTCCGGTGCCCGTCAGTGGGCAGAGCGCACATCGCCCAC
AGTCCCCGAGAAGTTGGGGGGAGGGGTCGGCAATTGATCCGGTGCCTAGAGAAGGTGGCGCGGGGTAAAC
TGGGAAAGTGATGTCGTGTACTGGCTCCGCCTTTTTCCCGAGGGTGGGGGAGAACCGTATATAAGTGCAG
TAGTCGCCGTGAACGTTCTTTTTCGCAACGGGTTTGCCGCCAGAACACAGGTAAGTGCCGTGTGTGGTTC
CCGCGGGCCTGGCCTCTTTACGGGTTATGGCCCTTGCGTGCCTTGAATTACTTCCACCTGGCTGCAGTAC
GTGATTCTTGATCCCGAGCTTCGGGTTGGAAGTGGGTGGGAGAGTTCGAGGCCTTGCGCTTAAGGAGCCC
CTTCGCCTCGTGCTTGAGTTGAGGCCTGGCCTGGGCGCTGGGGCCGCCGCGTGCGAATCTGGTGGCACCT
TCGCGCCTGTCTCGCTGCTTTCGATAAGTCTCTAGCCATTTAAAATTTTTGATGACCTGCTGCGACGCTT
TTTTTCTGGCAAGATAGTCTTGTAAATGCGGGCCAAGATCTGCACACTGGTATTTCGGTTTTTGGGGCCG
CGGGCGGCGACGGGGCCCGTGCGTCCCAGCGCACATGTTCGGCGAGGCGGGGCCTGCGAGCGCGGCCACC
GAGAATCGGACGGGGGTAGTCTCAAGCTGGCCGGCCTGCTCTGGTGCCTGGCCTCGCGCCGCCGTGTATC
GCCCCGCCCTGGGCGGCAAGGCTGGCCCGGTCGGCACCAGTTGCGTGAGCGGAAAGATGGCCGCTTCCCG
GCCCTGCTGCAGGGAGCTCAAAATGGAGGACGCGGCGCTCGGGAGAGCGGGCGGGTGAGTCACCCACACA
AAGGAAAAGGGCCTTTCCGTCCTCAGCCGTCGCTTCATGTGACTCCACGGAGTACCGGGCGCCGTCCAGG
CACCTCGATTAGTTCTCGAGCTTTTGGAGTACGTCGTCTTTAGGTTGGGGGGAGGGGTTTTATGCGATGG
AGTTTCCCCACACTGAGTGGGTGGAGACTGAAGTTAGGCCAGCTTGGCACTTGATGTAATTCTCCTTGGA
ATTTGCCCTTTTTGAGTTTGGATCTTGGTTCATTCTCAAGCCTCAGACAGTGGTTCAAAGTTTTTTTCTT
CCATTTCAGGTGTCGTGACGTACGGCCACCATGGAATTCAAAAAGCCTGAACTCACCGCTACCTCTGTCG
AGAAGTTTCTGATCGAAAAGTTTGACAGTGTATCCGACCTGATGCAGCTCTCCGAGGGCGAAGAATCTCG
GGCTTTCAGCTTCGATGTGGGAGGGCGTGGATATGTCCTGCGGGTGAATAGCTGCGCCGATGGTTTCTAC
AAAGATCGCTATGTTTATCGGCACTTTGCATCCGCCGCTCTCCCTATTCCCGAAGTGCTTGACATTGGGG
AGTTCAGCGAGAGCCTGACCTATTGCATCTCCCGCCGTGCACAGGGTGTCACCTTGCAAGACCTGCCTGA
AACCGAACTGCCCGCTGTTCTCCAGCCCGTCGCCGAGGCCATGGATGCCATCGCTGCCGCCGATCTTAGC
CAGACCAGCGGGTTCGGCCCATTCGGACCTCAAGGAATCGGTCAATACACTACATGGCGCGATTTCATCT
GCGCTATTGCTGATCCCCATGTGTATCACTGGCAAACTGTGATGGACGACACCGTCAGTGCCTCCGTCGC
CCAGGCTCTCGATGAGCTGATGCTTTGGGCCGAGGACTGCCCCGAAGTCCGGCACCTCGTGCACGCCGAT
TTCGGCTCCAACAATGTCCTGACCGACAATGGCCGCATAACAGCCGTCATTGACTGGAGCGAGGCCATGT
TCGGGGATTCCCAATACGAGGTCGCCAACATCTTCTTCTGGAGGCCCTGGTTGGCTTGTATGGAGCAGCA
GACCCGCTACTTCGAGCGGAGGCATCCCGAGCTTGCAGGATCTCCTCGGCTCCGGGCTTATATGCTCCGC
ATTGGTCTTGACCAACTCTATCAGAGCTTGGTTGACGGCAATTTCGATGATGCAGCTTGGGCTCAGGGTC
GCTGCGACGCAATCGTCCGGTCCGGAGCCGGGACTGTCGGGCGTACACAAATCGCCCGCAGAAGCGCTGC
CGTCTGGACCGATGGCTGTGTGGAAGTGCTCGCCGATAGTGGAAACAGACGCCCCAGCACTCGTCCTAGG
GCAAAGGATCTGCAGTCTAGAGGATCTGGTGCCACGAATTTCTCACTACTCAAGCAGGCCGGTGATGTCG
AGGAAAACCCTGGTCCTATGGTGAGCAAGGGCGAGGAGCTGTTCACCGGGGTGGTGCCCATCCTGGTCGA
GCTGGACGGCGACGTAAACGGCCACAAGTTCAGCGTGTCCGGCGAGGGCGAGGGCGATGCCACCTACGGC
AAGCTGACCCTGAAGTTCATCTGCACCACCGGCAAGCTGCCCGTGCCCTGGCCCACCCTCGTGACCACCC
TGACCTACGGCGTGCAGTGCTTCAGCCGCTACCCCGACCACATGAAGCAGCACGACTTCTTCAAGTCCGC
CATGCCCGAAGGCTACGTCCAGGAGCGCACCATCTTCTTCAAGGACGACGGCAACTACAAGACCCGCGCC
GAGGTGAAGTTCGAGGGCGACACCCTGGTGAACCGCATCGAGCTGAAGGGCATCGACTTCAAGGAGGACG
GCAACATCCTGGGGCACAAGCTGGAGTACAACTACAACAGCCACAACGTCTATATCATGGCCGACAAGCA
GAAGAACGGCATCAAGGTGAACTTCAAGATCCGCCACAACATCGAGGACGGCAGCGTGCAGCTCGCCGAC
CACTACCAGCAGAACACCCCCATCGGCGACGGCCCCGTGCTGCTGCCCGACAACCACTACCTGAGCACCC
AGTCCGCCCTGAGCAAAGACCCCAACGAGAAGCGCGATCACATGGTCCTGCTGGAGTTCGTGACCGCCGC
CGGGATCACTCTCGGCATGGACGAGCTGTACAAGTGACGCGTTAAGTCGACAATCAACCTCTGGATTACA
AAATTTGTGAAAGATTGACTGGTATTCTTAACTATGTTGCTCCTTTTACGCTATGTGGATACGCTGCTTT
AATGCCTTTGTATCATGCTATTGCTTCCCGTATGGCTTTCATTTTCTCCTCCTTGTATAAATCCTGGTTG
CTGTCTCTTTATGAGGAGTTGTGGCCCGTTGTCAGGCAACGTGGCGTGGTGTGCACTGTGTTTGCTGACG
CAACCCCCACTGGTTGGGGCATTGCCACCACCTGTCAGCTCCTTTCCGGGACTTTCGCTTTCCCCCTCCC
TATTGCCACGGCGGAACTCATCGCCGCCTGCCTTGCCCGCTGCTGGACAGGGGCTCGGCTGTTGGGCACT
GACAATTCCGTGGTGTTGTCGGGGAAATCATCGTCCTTTCCTTGGCTGCTCGCCTGTGTTGCCACCTGGA
TTCTGCGCGGGACGTCCTTCTGCTACGTCCCTTCGGCCCTCAATCCAGCGGACCTTCCTTCCCGCGGCCT
GCTGCCGGCTCTGCGGCCTCTTCCGCGTCTTCGCCTTCGCCCTCAGACGAGTCGGATCTCCCTTTGGGCC
GCCTCCCCGCGTCGACTTTAAGACCAATGACTTACAAGGCAGCTGTAGATCTTAGCCACTTTTTAAAAGA
AAAGGGGGGACTGGAAGGGCTAATTCACTCCCAACGAAGACAAGATCTGCTTTTTGCTTGTACTGGGTCT
CTCTGGTTAGACCAGATCTGAGCCTGGGAGCTCTCTGGCTAACTAGGGAACCCACTGCTTAAGCCTCAAT
AAAGCTTGCCTTGAGTGCTTCAAGTAGTGTGTGCCCGTCTGTTGTGTGACTCTGGTAACTAGAGATCCCT
CAGACCCTTTTAGTCAGTGTGGAAAATCTCTAGCAGTACGTATAGTAGTTCATGTCATCTTATTATTCAG
TATTTATAACTTGCAAAGAAATGAATATCAGAGAGTGAGAGGAACTTGTTTATTGCAGCTTATAATGGTT
ACAAATAAAGCAATAGCATCACAAATTTCACAAATAAAGCATTTTTTTCACTGCATTCTAGTTGTGGTTT
GTCCAAACTCATCAATGTATCTTATCATGTCTGGCTCTAGCTATCCCGCCCCTAACTCCGCCCATCCCGC
CCCTAACTCCGCCCAGTTCCGCCCATTCTCCGCCCCATGGCTGACTAATTTTTTTTATTTATGCAGAGGC
CGAGGCCGCCTCGGCCTCTGAGCTATTCCAGAAGTAGTGAGGAGGCTTTTTTGGAGGCCTAGGGACGTAC
CCAATTCGCCCTATAGTGAGTCGTATTACGCGCGCTCACTGGCCGTCGTTTTACAACGTCGTGACTGGGA
AAACCCTGGCGTTACCCAACTTAATCGCCTTGCAGCACATCCCCCTTTCGCCAGCTGGCGTAATAGCGAA
GAGGCCCGCACCGATCGCCCTTCCCAACAGTTGCGCAGCCTGAATGGCGAATGGG
[124 nt withheld, positions 4536-4659]
C
[91 nt withheld, positions 4661-4751]
A
[49 nt withheld, positions 4753-4801]
CCTTTGACGTTGGAGTCCACGTTCTTT
[37 nt withheld, positions 4829-4865]
ACCCTATCTCGGTCTATTCTTTTGATTTATAAGGGATTTTGCCGATTTCGGCCTATTGGTTAAAAAATGA
GCTGATTTAACAAAAATTTAACGCGAATTTTAACAAAATATTAACGCTTACAATTTAGGTGGCACTTTTC
GGGGAAATGTGCGCGGAACCCCTATTTGTTTATTTTTCTAAATACATTCAAATATGTATCCGCTCATGAG
ACAATAACCCTGATAAATGCTTCAATAATATTGAAAAAGGAAGAGTATGAGTATTCAACATTTCCGTGTC
GCCCTTATTCCCTTTTTTGCGGCATTTTGCCTTCCTGTTTTTGCTCACCCAGAAACGCTGGTGAAAGTAA
AAGATGCTGAAGATCAGTTGGGTGCACGAGTGGGTTACATCGAACTGGATCTCAACAGCGGTAAGATCCT
TGAGAGTTTTCGCCCCGAAGAACGTTTTCCAATGATGAGCACTTTTAAAGTTCTGCTATGTGGCGCGGTA
TTATCCCGTATTGACGCCGGGCAAGAGCAACTCGGTCGCCGCATACACTATTCTCAGAATGACTTGGTTG
AGTACTCACCAGTCACAGAAAAGCATCTTACGGATGGCATGACAGTAAGAGAATTATGCAGTGCTGCCAT
AACCATGAGTGATAACACTGCGGCCAACTTACTTCTGACAACGATCGGAGGACCGAAGGAGCTAACCGCT
TTTTTGCACAACATGGGGGATCATGTAACTCGCCTTGATCGTTGGGAACCGGAGCTGAATGAAGCCATAC
CAAACGACGAGCGTGACACCACGATGCCTGTAGCAATGGCAACAACGTTGCGCAAACTATTAACTGGCGA
ACTACTTACTCTAGCTTCCCGGCAACAATTAATAGACTGGATGGAGGCGGATAAAGTTGCAGGACCACTT
CTGCGCTCGGCCCTTCCGGCTGGCTGGTTTATTGCTGATAAATCTGGAGCCGGTGAGCGTGGGTCTCGCG
GTATCATTGCAGCACTGGGGCCAGATGGTAAGCCCTCCCGTATCGTAGTTATCTACACGACGGGGAGTCA
GGCAACTATGGATGAACGAAATAGACAGATCGCTGAGATAGGTGCCTCACTGATTAAGCATTGGTAACTG
TCAGACCAAGTTTACTCATATATACTTTAGATTGATTTAAAACTTCATTTTTAATTTAAAAGGATCTAGG
TGAAGATCCTTTTTGATAATCTCATGACCAAAATCCCTTAACGTGAGTTTTCGTTCCACTGAGCGTCAGA
CCCCGTAGAAAAGATCAAAGGATCTTCTTGAGATCCTTTTTTTCTGCGCGTAATCTGCTGCTTGCAAACA
AAAAAACCACCGCTACCAGCGGTGGTTTGTTTGCCGGATCAAGAGCTACCAACTCTTTTTCCGAAGGTAA
CTGGCTTCAGCAGAGCGCAGATACCAAATACTGTTCTTCTAGTGTAGCCGTAGTTAGGCCACCACTTCAA
GAACTCTGTAGCACCGCCTACATACCTCGCTCTGCTAATCCTGTTACCAGTGGCTGCTGCCAGTGGCGAT
AAGTCGTGTCTTACCGGGTTGGACTCAAGACGATAGTTACCGGATAAGGCGCAGCGGTCGGGCTGAACGG
GGGGTTCGTGCACACAGCCCAGCTTGGAGCGAACGACCTACACCGAACTGAGATACCTACAGCGTGAGCT
ATGAGAAAGCGCCACGCTTCCCGAAGGGAGAAAGGCGGACAGGTATCCGGTAAGCGGCAGGGTCGGAACA
GGAGAGCGCACGAGGGAGCTTCCAGGGGGAAACGCCTGGTATCTTTATAGTCCTGTCGGGTTTCGCCACC
TCTGACTTGAGCGTCGATTTTTGTGATGCTCGTCAGGGGGGCGGAGCCTATGGAAAAACGCCAGCAACGC
GGCCTTTTTACGGTTCCTGGCCTTTTGCTGGCCTTTTGCTCACATGTTCTTTCCTGCGTTATCCCCTGAT
TCTGTGGATAACCGTATTACCGCCTTTGAGTGAGCTGATACCGCTCGCCGCAGCCGAACGACCGAGCGCA
GCGAGTCAGTGAGCGAGGAAGCGGAAGAGCGCCCAATACGCAAACCGCCTCTCCCCGCGCGTTGGCCGAT
TCATTAATGCAGCTGGCACGACAGGTTTCCCGACTGGAAAGCGGGCAGTGAGCGCAACGCAATTAATGTG
AGTTAGCTCACTCATTAGGCACCCCAGGCTTTACACTTTATGCTTCCGGCTCGTATGTTGTGTGGAATTG
TGAGCGGATAACAATTTCACACAGGAAACAGCTATGACCATGATTACGCCAAGCGCGCAATTAACCCTCA
CTAAAGGGAACAAAAGCTGGAGCTGCAAGCTTAATGTAGTCTTATGCAATACTCTTGTAGTCTTGCAACA
TGGTAACGATGAGTTAGCAACATGCCTTACAAGGAGAGAAAAAGCACCGTGCATGCCGATTGGTGGAAGT
AAGGTGGTACGATCGTGCCTTATTAGGAAGGCAACAGACGGGTCTGACATGGATTGGACGAACCACTGAA
TTGCCGCATTGCAGAGATATTGTATTTAAGTGCCTAGCTCGATACATAAACGGGTCTCTCTGGTTAGACC
AGATCTGAGCCTGGGAGCTCTCTGGCTAACTAGGGAACCCACTGCTTAAGCCTCAATAAAGCTTGCCTTG
AGTGCTTCAAGTAGTGTGTGCCCGTCTGTTGTGTGACTCTGGTAACTAGAGATCCCTCAGACCCTTTTAG
TCAGTGTGGAAAATCTCTAGCAGTGGCGCCCGAACAGGGACTTGAAAGCGAAAGGGAAACCAGAGGAGCT
CTCTCGACGCAGGACTCGGCTTGCTGAAGCGCGCACGGCAAGAGGCGAGGGGCGGCGACTGGTGAGTACG
CCAAAAATTTTGACTAGCGGAGGCTAGAAGGAGAGAGATGGGTGCGAGAGCGTCAGTATTAAGCGGGGGA
GAATTAGATCGCGATGGGAAAAAATTCGGTTAAGGCCAGGGGGAAAGAAAAAATATAAATTAAAACATAT
AGTATGGGCAAGCAGGGAGCTAGAACGATTCGCAGTTAATCCTGGCCTGTTAGAAACATCAGAAGGCTGT
AGACAAATACTGGGACAGCTACAACCATCCCTTCAGACAGGATCAGAAGAACTTAGATCATTATATAATA
CAGTAGCAACCCTCTATTGTGTGCATCAAAGGATAGAGATAAAAGACACCAAGGAAGCTTTAGACAAGAT
AGAGGAAGAGCAAAACAAAAGTAAGACCACCGCACAGCAAGCGGCCGCTGATCTTCAGACCTGGAGGAGG
AGATATGAGGGACAATTGGAGAAGTGAATTATATAAATATAAAGTAGTAAAAATTGAACCATTAGGAGTA
GCACCCACCAAGGCAAAGAGAAGAGTGGTGCAGAGAGAAAAAAGAGCAGTGGGAATAGGAGCTTTGTTCC
TTGGGTTCTTGGGAGCAGCAGGAAGCACTATGGGCGCAGCGTCAATGACGCTGACGGTACAGGCCAGACA
ATTATTGTCTGGTATAGTGCAGCAGCAGAACAATTTGCTGAGGGCTATTGAGGCGCAACAGCATCTGTTG
CAACTCACAGTCTGGGGCATCAAGCAGCTCCAGGCAAGAATCCTGGCTGTGGAAAGATACCTAAAGGATC
AACAGCTCCTGGGGATTTGGGGTTGCTCTGGAAAACTCATTTGCACCACTGCTGTGCCTTGGAATGCTAG
TTGGAGTAATAAATCTCTGGAACAGATTTGGAATCACACGACCTGGATGGAGTGGGACAGAGAAATTAAC
AATTACACAAGCTTAATACACTCCTTAATTGAAGAATCGCAAAACCAGCAAGAAAAGAATGAACAAGAAT
TATTGGAATTAGATAAATGGGCAAGTTTGTGGAATTGGTTTAACATAACAAATTGGCTGTGGTATATAAA
ATTATTCATAATGATAGTAGGAGGCTTGGTAGGTTTAAGAATAGTTTTTGCTGTACTTTCTATAGTGAAT
AGAGTTAGGCAGGGATATTCACCATTATCGTTTCAGACCCACCTCCCAACCCCGAGGGGACCCAGAGAGG
GCCTATTTCCCATGATTCCTTCATATTTGCATATACGATACAAGGCTGTTAGAGAGATAATTAGAATTAA
TTTGACTGTAAACACAAAGATATTAGTACAAAATACGTGACGTAGAAAGTAATAATTTCTTGGGTAGTTT
GCAGTTTTAAAATTATGTTTTAAAATGGACTATCATATGCTTACCGTAACTTGAAAGTATTTCGATTTCT
TGGCTTTATATATCTTGTGGAAAGGACGAAACACCGATGCGGCTACATTTAGTAATGTTTTAGAGCTAGA
AATAGCAAGTTAAAATAAGGCTAGTCCGTTATCAACTTGAAAAAGTGGCACCGAGTCGGTGCTTTTTTAA
GCTTGGCGTAACTAGATCTTGAGACAAATGGCAGTATTCATCCACAATTTTAAAAGAAAAGGGGGGATTG
GGGGGTACAGTGCAGGGGAAAGAATAGTAGACATAATAGCAACAGACATACAAACTAAAGAATTACAAAA
ACAAATTACAAAAATTCAAAATTTTCGGGTTTATTACAGGGACAGCAGAGATCCACTTTGGCGCCGGCTC
GAGGGGGCCCGGGTGCAAAGATGGATAAAGTTTTAAACAGAGAGGAATCTTTGCAGCTAATGGA
Features (pLannotate 1.2.2; 30 found; start..end, strand, type, name):
     49..260     +  promoter       EF-1α core promoter: core promoter for human elongation factor EF-1α
    261..1199    +  intron         EF-1α intron A: intron upstream of the start codon of human EF-1α
   1230..2248    +  CDS            HygR (fragment): hygromycin B phosphotransferase confers resistance to hygromycin
   2328..3044    +  CDS            EGFP: EGFP is a basic (constitutively fluorescent) green fluorescent protein published in 1996, derived from Aequorea victoria. It is reported to be a rapidly-maturing weak dimer with moderate acid sensitivity.
   3062..3650    +  misc_feature   WPRE: woodchuck hepatitis virus posttranscriptional regulatory element
   3701..3720    +  misc_feature   cPPT/CTS (fragment): central polypurine tract and central termination sequence of HIV-1
   3722..3955    +  LTR            3' LTR (ΔU3): self-inactivating 3' long terminal repeat (LTR) from HIV-1
   4033..4154    +  polyA_signal   SV40 poly(A) signal: SV40 polyadenylation signal
   4194..4329    +  rep_origin     SV40 ori: SV40 origin of replication
   4350..4368    -  promoter       T7 promoter: promoter for bacteriophage T7 RNA polymerase
   4376..4531    +  CDS            lacZα (fragment): LacZα fragment of β-galactosidase; lacZ fragment
   4536..4964    +  rep_origin     f1 ori (sequence partly withheld): f1 bacteriophage origin of replication; arrow indicates direction of (+) strand synthesis
   5017..5121    +  promoter       AmpR promoter: bla
   5122..5982    +  CDS            AmpR: β-lactamase; bla; confers resistance to ampicillin, carbenicillin, and related antibiotics
   6153..6741    +  rep_origin     ori: high-copy-number ColE1/pMB1/pBR322/pUC origin of replication
   6924..7016    +  CDS            lacI (fragment): lac repressor; lacI; The lac repressor binds to the lac operator to inhibit transcription in E. coli. This inhibition can be relieved by adding lactose or isopropyl-β-D-thiogalactopyranoside (IPTG).
   7029..7050    +  protein_bind   CAP binding site: CAP binding activates transcription in the presence of cAMP. E. coli catabolite activator protein
   7065..7095    +  promoter       lac promoter: promoter for the E. coli lac operon
   7103..7119    +  protein_bind   lac operator: The lac repressor binds to the lac operator to inhibit transcription in E. coli. This inhibition can be relieved by adding lactose or isopropyl-β-D-thiogalactopyranoside (IPTG). lac repressor encoded by lacI
   7164..7182    +  promoter       T3 promoter: promoter for bacteriophage T3 RNA polymerase
   7210..7436    +  promoter       RSV promoter: Rous sarcoma virus enhancer/promoter
   7437..7617    +  LTR            5' LTR (truncated): truncated 5' long terminal repeat (LTR) from HIV-1
   7664..7789    +  misc_feature   HIV-1 Ψ: packaging signal of human immunodeficiency virus type 1
   7773..8136    +  CDS            HIV-1 gag (fragment): gag protein from human immunodeficiency virus 1; gag
   8282..8515    +  misc_feature   RRE: The Rev response element (RRE) of HIV-1 allows for Rev-dependent mRNA export from the nucleus to the cytoplasm.
   8892..8918    +  CDS            Rev (fragment): human immunodeficiency virus 1 (HIV-1) Rev protein; rev; enhances nuclear export of unspliced and incompletely spliced viral mRNAs
   8922..9162    +  promoter       U6 promoter: RNA polymerase III promoter for human U6 snRNA
   9192..9267    +  misc_RNA       gRNA scaffold: guide RNA scaffold for the Streptococcus pyogenes CRISPR/Cas9 system
   9323..9440    +  misc_feature   cPPT/CTS: central polypurine tract and central termination sequence of HIV-1
   9506..23      +  CDS            small t antigen (fragment) (across the origin): SV40 (simian virus 40) small t antigen
