[The description below was written by a language model from this plasmid's Addgene catalogue record and pLannotate feature annotations shown in this document.]
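Description:
lentiGuide-chr20-49345720-gRNA1 is a 9.5 kb third-generation, self-inactivating HIV-1 lentiviral transfer plasmid built on the lentiGuide-Hygro-eGFP backbone to deliver a single Streptococcus pyogenes sgRNA into mammalian cells. In bacteria it is maintained through a high-copy ColE1/pUC-type origin and selected with ampicillin via β-lactamase. The backbone also carries an f1 origin, an SV40 origin and poly(A) signal, and remnants of lac and phage-promoter elements that play no role in its function. The viral genome is transcribed from a chimeric RSV promoter fused to a truncated 5' LTR, followed by the Ψ packaging signal with a partial gag sequence, the Rev response element and a cPPT/CTS. It ends in a ΔU3 3' LTR, so integrated proviruses lack LTR promoter activity.

Two expression units lie between the LTRs. A human U6 RNA polymerase III promoter drives a 20-nt spacer, cloned through BsmBI sites that were destroyed in the process, joined to the SpCas9 gRNA scaffold. The guide targets a putative enhancer region at chr20:49345720 (hg38). Downstream, the EF-1α core promoter with its intron A drives a hygromycin phosphotransferase coding sequence followed by EGFP. The short gap between the two suggests a linked, co-expressed arrangement, although no linker element is annotated. A WPRE follows to enhance transcript expression. Transduced cells can therefore be selected with hygromycin and tracked by green fluorescence. The plasmid encodes no Cas9, so a Cas9 or dCas9 effector has to be supplied separately. The associated publication concerns a gain-of-function enhancer variant near KCNB1 in familial ST-depression syndrome, consistent with use of this guide for CRISPR-based interrogation of that regulatory element.
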