Addgene plasmid #232623: lentiGuide-chr20-49345720-gRNA1
Purpose: Lentiviral plasmid expressing gRNA targeting the enhancer region in Chr20:49345720 (hg38) locus with lentiGuide-Hygro-eGFP (Addgene #99375) as backbone.
Depositing lab: Claes Wadelius. Depositing organization: Uppsala University. Publication: Gain-of-function enhancer variant near KCNB1 causes familial ST-depression syndrome. Christensen AH, Pan G, Marvig RL, Rodriguez Gonzalez FG, Vissing CR, Silajdzija E, Frosted R, Girma EG, Gabrielaite M, Jensen HK, Rossing K, Henriksen FL, Sandgaard NCF, Ahlberg G, Ghouse J, Lundegaard PR, Weischenfeldt J, Wadelius C, Bundgaard H. Eur Heart J. 2025 Apr 10:ehaf213. doi: 10.1093/eurheartj/ehaf213. PubMed 40208226.
Backbone
  Vector backbone: lentiGuide-Hygro-eGFP (Addgene plasmid #99375)
  Vector type: Mammalian Expression, Lentiviral, CRISPR
Growth in bacteria
  Bacterial resistance: Ampicillin, 100 μg/mL
  Growth temperature: 30°C
  Growth strain: NEB Stable
  Copy number: High Copy
Gene/Insert
  Gene/Insert name: S. pyogenes sgRNA cassette
  gRNA/shRNA sequence: ATGCGGCTACATTTAGTAAT
  Species: Synthetic
  Promoter: hU6
  Cloning method: Restriction Enzyme; 5′ cloning site BsmBI (destroyed during cloning); 3′ cloning site BsmBI (destroyed during cloning)
  Sequencing primers: 5′ TCATATGCTTACCGTAACTTG; 3′ GCCAATTCCCACTCCTTTCAA
Terms and licenses: Academic/Nonprofit Terms; Industry Terms: Not Available to Industry
How to cite: lentiGuide-chr20-49345720-gRNA1 was a gift from Claes Wadelius (Addgene plasmid # 232623 ; http://n2t.net/addgene:232623 ; RRID:Addgene_232623)
